Addgene plasmid #130065: pRDAX-502 N-Tag GFP[1] L20 Piezo1 mCherry
Purpose: PPI (BiFC/TriFC) assay vector
Depositing lab: Gary Lewin. Depositing organization: Max-Delbrueck-Centrum fuer Molekulare Medizin (MDC).
Backbone
  Vector backbone: custom built
  Vector type: Mammalian Expression
Growth in bacteria
  Bacterial resistance: Ampicillin, 100 μg/mL
  Growth temperature: 37°C
  Growth strain: DH5alpha
  Copy number: High Copy
Gene/Insert
  Gene/Insert name: Piezo1
  Species: M. musculus (mouse)
  Entrez Gene: Piezo1 (a.k.a. 9630020g22, Fam38a, mKIAA0233)
  Cloning method: Restriction Enzyme; 5′ cloning site unknown (unknown if destroyed); 3′ cloning site unknown (unknown if destroyed)
Terms and licenses: Academic/Nonprofit Terms; Industry Terms: Not Available to Industry
How to cite: pRDAX-502 N-Tag GFP[1] L20 Piezo1 mCherry was a gift from Gary Lewin (Addgene plasmid # 130065 ; http://n2t.net/addgene:130065 ; RRID:Addgene_130065)
