[The description below was written by a language model from this plasmid's Addgene catalogue record and pLannotate feature annotations shown in this document.]
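Description:
pRDAX-502 N-Tag GFP[1] L20 Piezo1 mCherry is a custom-built mammalian expression plasmid of about 13.6 kb, designed as an assay vector for detecting protein–protein interactions by bimolecular or trimolecular fluorescence complementation (BiFC/TriFC). It is maintained in E. coli at high copy through a ColE1/pUC-type origin and selected with ampicillin via the β-lactamase gene and its native promoter. No mammalian selection marker is annotated, which suggests use by transient transfection.

The expression cassette is driven by the human CMV immediate-early enhancer and promoter, followed by a chimeric β-globin/immunoglobulin intron that promotes efficient processing of the transcript. The open reading frame begins with a very short fragment of superfolder GFP, the "GFP[1]" tag of the name, placed at the N-terminus of full-length mouse Piezo1, the pore-forming subunit of a mechanosensitive non-selective cation channel. The unannotated gap between tag and channel presumably corresponds to the "L20" linker in the name, although the record does not describe it. On its own the small GFP fragment is not fluorescent. Green signal is expected only when complementary split-GFP pieces, supplied on partner constructs, are brought together through an interaction involving Piezo1.

Downstream of Piezo1, an EMCV IRES allows independent translation of mCherry from the same mRNA, giving a constitutive red marker of transfected cells and a reference for expression level. The transcript ends with a second chimeric intron, a WPRE to enhance RNA stability and expression, and the bovine growth hormone polyadenylation signal. A T3 promoter, a β-globin coding fragment and a rabbit β-globin poly(A) signal lie further downstream, apparently as backbone remnants.
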