Features (pLannotate 1.2.2; 16 found; start..end, strand, type, name):
    155..532     +  enhancer       CMV enhancer: human cytomegalovirus immediate early enhancer
    534..733     +  promoter       CMV promoter: human cytomegalovirus (CMV) immediate early promoter
    872..1004    +  intron         chimeric intron: chimera between introns from human β-globin and immunoglobulin heavy chain genes
   1031..1084    +  CDS            Superfolder GFP (fragment): Superfolder GFP is a basic (constitutively fluorescent) green fluorescent protein published in 2005, derived from Aequorea victoria. It is reported to be a very rapidly-maturing weak dimer.
   1145..8782    +  CDS            Piezo1: PIEZ1_MOUSE - Also known as Fam38a. Experimental evidence at protein level: Swiss-Prot protein existence level 1. Pore-forming subunit of a mechanosensitive non-specific cation channel. Generates currents characterized by a linear current- voltage relationship that are sensitive to ruthenium red and gadolinium. Plays a key role in epithelial cell adhesion by maintaining integrin activation through R-Ras recruitment to the ER, most probably in its activated state, and subsequent stimulation of calpain signaling. In the kidney, may contribute to the detection of intraluminal pressure changes and
   8799..9385    +  misc_feature   IRES2: internal ribosome entry site (IRES) of the encephalomyocarditis virus (EMCV)
   9386..10093   +  CDS            mCherry: mCherry is a basic (constitutively fluorescent) red fluorescent protein published in 2004, derived from Discosoma sp.. It is reported to be a very rapidly-maturing monomer with low acid sensitivity.
  10142..10274   +  intron         chimeric intron: chimera between introns from human β-globin and immunoglobulin heavy chain genes
  10283..10871   +  misc_feature   WPRE: woodchuck hepatitis virus posttranscriptional regulatory element
  10904..11015   +  polyA_signal   bGH poly(A) signal: bovine growth hormone polyadenylation signal
  11111..11129   -  promoter       T3 promoter: promoter for bacteriophage T3 RNA polymerase
  11188..11262   +  CDS            HBB (fragment): HBB_PONPY - Experimental evidence at transcript level: Swiss-Prot protein existence level 2. Involved in oxygen transport from the lung to the various peripheral tissues. From Pongo pygmaeus (Bornean orangutan).
  11333..11388   +  polyA_signal   β-globin poly(A) signal: rabbit β-globin polyadenylation signal (Gil and Proudfoot, 1987)
  11767..12355   -  rep_origin     ori: high-copy-number ColE1/pMB1/pBR322/pUC origin of replication
  12526..13386   -  CDS            AmpR: β-lactamase; bla; confers resistance to ampicillin, carbenicillin, and related antibiotics
  13387..13491   -  promoter       AmpR promoter: bla
>Addgene plasmid #130065 | pRDAX-502 N-Tag GFP[1] L20 Piezo1 mCherry | addgene full sequence | sequence record 270566 | Addgene NGS Result
GCCTGCCTCCAGGCCTCAATATTGGCCATTAGCCATATTATTCATTGGTTATATAGCATAAATCAATATT
GGCTATTGGCCATTGCATACGTTGTATCTATATCATAATATGTACATTTATATTGGCTCATGTCCAATAT
GACCGCCATGTTGGCATTGATTATTGACTAGTTATTAATAGTAATCAATTACGGGGTCATTAGTTCATAG
CCCATATATGGAGTTCCGCGTTACATAACTTACGGTAAATGGCCCGCCTGGCTGACCGCCCAACGACCCC
CGCCCATTGACGTCAATAATGACGTATGTTCCCATAGTAACGCCAATAGGGACTTTCCATTGACGTCAAT
GGGTGGAGTATTTACGGTAAACTGCCCACTTGGCAGTACATCAAGTGTATCATATGCCAAGTCCGCCCCC
TATTGACGTCAATGACGGTAAATGGCCCGCCTGGCATTATGCCCAGTACATGACCTTACGGGACTTTCCT
ACTTGGCAGTACATCTACGTATTAGTCATCGCTATTACCATGGTGATGCGGTTTTGGCAGTACACCAATG
GGCGTGGATAGCGGTTTGACTCACGGGGATTTCCAAGTCTCCACCCCATTGACGTCAATGGGAGTTTGTT
TTGGCACCAAAATCAACGGGACTTTCCAAAATGTCGTAATAACCCCGCCCCGTTGACGCAAATGGGCGGT
AGGCGTGTACGGTGGGAGGTCTATATAAGCAGAGCTCGTTTAGTGAACCGTCAGATCACTAGAAGCTTTA
TTGCGGTAGTTTATCACAGTTAAATTGCTAACGCAGTCAGTGCTTCTGACACAACAGTCTCGAACTTAAG
CTGCAGAAGTTGGTCGTGAGGCACTGGGCAGGTAAGTATCAAGGTTACAAGACAGGTTTAAGGAGACCAA
TAGAAACTGGGCTTGTCGAGACAGAGAAGACTCTTGCGTTTCTGATAGGCACCTATTGGTCTTACTGACA
TCCACTTTGCCTTTCTCTCCACAGGTGTCCACTCCCAGGCCACCATGGATCTGCCTGATGACCACTACCT
GAGCACACAGACCATCCTCTCCAAGGACCTTAACGGGAGTCCTGGCGGTGGATCCGGAGGCTCTGGGAGC
TCTGCCAGCGGTGGCAGCACCTCCGAGCCGCACGTGCTGGGCGCCGGGCTCTACTGGCTGTTGCTGCCCT
GCACGCTCCTGGCGGCCTCCCTGTTACGCTTCAATGCTCTCTCGCTGGTCTATTTGCTGTTTCTACTGCT
GCTGCCCTGGCTTCCAGGCCCCTCAAGACACAGCATACCAGGTCACACAGGTCGCCTGCTCCGTGCACTA
CTCTGCCTCAGCCTCCTCTTCCTGGTGGCCCACCTTGCCTTTCAGATATGCCTACACACCGTGCCTCACC
TGGACCAGTTTCTGGGACAAAACGGTAGCCTTTGGGTGAAGGTGTCTCAACACATAGGGGTTACGAGGCT
GGACCTGAAGGACATCTTTAACACCACCAGGCTGGTAGCACCTGACCTGGGAGTGCTGCTGGCGTCCTCC
CTTTGCCTTGGCCTCTGTGGACGCCTCACGAGGAAAGCCGGGCAGAGTCGGCGCACCCAGGAGCTGCAGG
ATGATGACGATGACGATGATGACGACGATGAAGACATAGATGCTGCCCCAGCCGTGGGGCTGAAGGGAGC
CCCTGCCCTGGCAACCAAACGCAGGCTGTGGCTGGCCTCCCGCTTCCGGGTCACGGCCCACTGGCTGCTG
ATGACCTCTGGACGGACGCTGGTCATTGTGTTGCTGGCCCTGGCAGGCATAGCCCACCCTTCGGCCTTCT
CCAGCATCTACCTGGTGGTGTTCCTGGCCATCTGCACCTGGTGGTCCTGTCACTTTCCTCTCAGCCCCCT
GGGCTTTAACACCCTCTGTGTCATGGTGAGCTGTTTTGGTGCCGGCCATCTCATTTGCCTATACTGCTAT
CAGACACCATTTATCCAGGACATGTTACCCCCTGGGAACATCTGGGCCAGGCTATTTGGTCTCAAGAACT
TCGTAGACCTCCCTAACTACTCCAGCCCCAACGCCCTGGTACTCAACACTAAGCACGCCTGGCCCATCTA
TGTGAGTCCCGGAATCCTGCTGCTGCTATATTACACAGCCACCTCTCTCCTGAAGCTCCACAAGAGCTGT
CCCTCAGAGCTGAGGAAGGAGACACCCAGGGAGGATGAGGAGCATGAGCTGGAACTGGACCACCTGGAGC
CAGAGCCCCAGGCTAGGGACGCCACCCAGGGTGAGATGCCCATGACCACGGAACCTGACCTTGACAACTG
CACCGTGCATGTACTAACCAGCCAGAGCCCTGTCCGCCAGCGTCCAGTTCGCCCCAGGCTGGCTGAGCTG
AAAGAGATGTCACCGCTACATGGCCTGGGCCACCTCATCATGGACCAGAGCTATGTGTGTGCCCTGATTG
CCATGATGGTGTGGAGCATCATGTACCACAGTTGGCTGACCTTCGTCCTGCTGCTCTGGGCCTGCCTCAT
CTGGACGGTGCGTAGCCGTCACCAGCTGGCTATGCTCTGCTCGCCCTGCATCCTGCTGTATGGGCTGACG
CTCTGCTGCCTGAGGTATGTGTGGGCCATGGAACTTCCTGAGCTGCCCACCACCCTGGGCCCTGTCAGCC
TGCACCAGTTGGGACTGGAACACACACGCTACCCTTGCCTGGACCTCGGTGCCATGCTCCTCTATCTGCT
CACATTCTGGCTCCTTCTGCGTCAGTTCGTGAAGGAGAAGCTGCTGAAGAAGCAAAAGGTGCCTGCGGCG
CTGCTGGAGGTCACGGTGGCCGACACTGAGCCCACACAGACCCAGACGCTGCTGCGGAGCCTGGGGGAGC
TGGTCACCGGCATCTACGTCAAATACTGGATCTATGTGTGCGCCGGCATGTTCATTGTGGTCAGCTTCGC
CGGCCGCCTGGTGGTCTACAAAATCGTCTACATGTTCCTCTTCCTGCTGTGCCTCACCTTGTTCCAGGTC
TACTACACCCTGTGGAGGAAGCTGCTACGTGTCTTCTGGTGGCTCGTGGTGGCCTATACAATGCTCGTGC
TCATCGCTGTGTACACCTTCCAGTTCCAGGACTTCCCCACCTATTGGCGCAACCTCACGGGCTTCACAGA
CGAGCAGTTGGGCGACCTGGGCCTGGAGCAGTTCAGTGTGTCGGAGCTCTTTTCCAGTATCCTCATCCCT
GGCTTCTTCCTGCTGGCCTGCATCCTGCAGCTGCACTACTTCCACAGACCGTTCATGCAGCTCACTGACC
TGGAGCACGTGCCGCCACCAGGCACCCGCCACCCTCGATGGGCTCACAGGCAGGATGCAGTGAGCGAGGC
CCCTCTGCTTGAGCATCAGGAGGAAGAGGAAGTCTTCAGGGAAGATGGGCAGAGCATGGATGGGCCCCAC
CAGGCCACACAGGTCCCTGAGGGTACGGCCAGCAAGTGGGGCCTGGTGGCTGACCGGCTGCTGGACCTAG
CGGCCAGCTTCTCGGCTGTCCTCACCCGAATCCAGGTGTTCGTTCGGCGCTTGCTAGAACTTCACGTCTT
CAAGCTGGTGGCCCTCTACACTGTCTGGGTGGCCCTGAAAGAAGTGTCTGTGATGAACCTGCTGCTGGTG
GTGCTATGGGCCTTCGCCTTGCCCTATCCGCGCTTCCGGCCCATGGCTTCCTGCCTGTCCACCGTGTGGA
CCTGTATCATCATTGTATGCAAGATGCTCTATCAGCTCAAGATTGTCAACCCGCATGAGTACTCCAGCAA
CTGCACTGAGCCCTTCCCCAACAATACCAACTTGCAGCCTTTGGAGATCAACCAGTCTTTGCTGTACCGT
GGCCCTGTTGACCCTGCCAACTGGTTTGGGGTGCGGAAGGGTTACCCCAACTTGGGCTATATCCAGAACC
ACCTGCAGATCCTTCTGTTGCTGGTGTTTGAGGCCGTGGTGTACCGGCGCCAAGAGCACTACCGCCGGCA
GCACCAGCAGGCCCCTCTGCCCGCCCAGGCTGTGTGCGCAGATGGCACCCGCCAGAGGTTGGACCAGGAC
CTACTTAGCTGCCTCAAGTATTTCATCAACTTCTTCTTCTACAAATTCGGGCTGGAGATCTGCTTCTTGA
TGGCCGTGAATGTGATTGGGCAGCGTATGAACTTCATGGTGATCTTACACGGTTGCTGGTTGGTGGCCAT
CCTTACACGCCGGCGCCGTGAGGCCATCGCCCGCCTCTGGCCTAACTACTGTCTGTTCCTCACGCTGTTC
CTGCTGTACCAGTACCTGCTGTGTTTGGGCATGCCCCCTGCACTGTGCATTGACTATCCATGGCGCTGGA
GCAAGGCCATCCCCATGAATTCCGCCCTCATCAAGTGGCTGTACCTACCTGACTTCTTCAGAGCCCCCAA
CTCCACCAACCTTATCAGTGACTTCCTCCTGCTGCTTTGCGCCTCCCAGCAGTGGCAGGTCTTCTCAGCG
GAGCGAACGGAGGAGTGGCAACGCATGGCGGGCATCAACACTGACCACCTGGAGCCCCTGCGTGGGGAGC
CCAACCCTATACCCAACTTCATCCACTGCAGGTCCTATCTGGATATGCTGAAGGTGGCCGTCTTCCGCTA
CCTGTTCTGGCTGGTGCTCGTTGTGGTGTTTGTTGCGGGGGCCACCCGCATAAGCATCTTCGGGCTGGGG
TACCTGCTAGCCTGCTTCTACCTGCTGCTGTTTGGCACTACCCTGCTGCAGAAGGACACGCGAGCCCAGC
TCGTGCTGTGGGACTGCCTCATCCTCTATAATGTCACTGTCATCATCTCTAAGAATATGCTGTCGCTCCT
GTCCTGTGTCTTCGTGGAGCAAATGCAGAGCAACTTCTGCTGGGTCATCCAGCTCTTCAGCCTCGTGTGC
ACAGTCAAAGGCTACTATGATCCCAAAGAGATGATGACCAGGGACCGGGACTGCCTGCTGCCTGTGGAGG
AGGCCGGGATCATCTGGGACAGTATCTGCTTCTTCTTCCTGCTCTTGCAACGGCGCATCTTTCTCAGCCA
CTACTTCCTGCATGTCAGCGCTGACCTGAAAGCCACAGCCCTGCAGGCATCCAGGGGCTTTGCCCTCTAC
AATGCAGCCAACCTGAAGAGCATCAACTTCCATCGCCAGATTGAGGAGAAGTCCCTGGCCCAGCTGAAAA
GACAGATGAAGCGCATCCGTGCCAAACAGGAGAAGTACAGGCAGAGCCAGGCAAGTCGTGGCCAACTCCA
GTCCAAAGACCCTCAGGATCCCAGCCAGGAGCCAGGGCCTGACAGCCCAGGGGGCTCCTCCCCGCCACGG
AGACAGTGGTGGCGCCCCTGGCTGGACCACGCCACAGTCATCCACTCTGGCGACTACTTCCTGTTTGAGT
CAGATAGCGAGGAGGAAGAGGAGGCCCTACCTGAGGACCCCAGGCCTGCAGCTCAGAGTGCCTTCCAGAT
GGCATACCAGGCATGGGTAACCAATGCCCAGACAGTGCTGAGGCAGCGTCGGGAGCGGGCACGGCAGGAG
CGGGCAGAGCAGCTGGCTTCTGGAGGTGACTTGAACCCAGATGTGGAACCAGTAGATGTCCCAGAAGATG
AGATGGCAGGCCGTAGCCACATGATGCAGCGTGTGCTAAGCACCATGCAGTTCCTGTGGGTGCTGGGCCA
GGCCACGGTAGACGGGCTGACGCGCTGGCTGCGTGCATTCACGAAGCACCACCGCACCATGAGCGATGTG
CTGTGCGCAGAGCGCTACCTGCTCACCCAGGAGCTTCTTCGGGTTGGAGAGGTACGCCGAGGTGTGCTGG
ACCAGCTTTATGTGGGTGAAGATGAGGCCACATTGTCAGGTCCCGTGGAGACCCGGGATGGACCCAGCAC
AGCCTCAAGTGGGCTGGGAGCCGAAGAGCCTTTGAGTAGCATGACAGACGACACCAGCAGCCCCCTGAGC
ACAGGCTATAACACCCGCAGTGGCAGTGAGGAGATTGTCACCGACGCTGGGGACCTCCAGGCTGGGACCT
CCCTGCACGGCTCCCAAGAGCTTTTAGCCAATGCTCGTACCCGGATGCGCACGGCCAGCGAGCTGCTACT
GGATAGGCGCCTGCATATCCCTGAGCTGGAGGAGGCCGAGCGGTTTGAGGCACAGCAGGGCCGGACTCTG
CGGCTGCTCAGGGCTGGGTACCAGTGCGTGGCGGCACACTCGGAGCTGCTCTGTTACTTCATCATCATCC
TTAACCACATGGTGACAGCCTCGGCTGCCTCCCTGGTGCTGCCCGTGCTTGTGTTCCTGTGGGCCATGCT
GACCATCCCGAGGCCTAGCAAGCGCTTTTGGATGACAGCTATCGTCTTCACTGAGGTCATGGTGGTCACC
AAATACCTGTTCCAGTTCGGCTTCTTCCCCTGGAACAGCTACGTTGTGCTGCGGCGCTATGAGAACAAGC
CCTACTTCCCTCCGCGAATCCTGGGCCTTGAGAAAACGGACAGCTACATCAAGTATGACCTGGTGCAGCT
CATGGCCCTCTTCTTCCACCGCTCGCAGCTACTGTGTTATGGCCTCTGGGACCATGAGGAGGATCGCTAT
CCCAAGGACCATTGCAGGAGTAGTGTGAAGGACCGGGAGGCCAAGGAAGAGCCAGAAGCTAAGCTGGAAT
CGCAGTCTGAGACAGGCACTGGGCATCCCAAGGAGCCAGTGTTGGCCGGTACTCCCAGGGACCACATCCA
AGGGAAAGGAAGTATTAGATCCAAGGATGTTATCCAAGATCCCCCAGAGGACCTTAAGCCCCGGCACACG
AGGCACATCAGCATACGCTTCAGGAGGCGCAAGGAGACTCCAGGACCCAAAGGAACAGCAGTCATGGAGA
CTGAGCACGAGGAGGGAGAAGGAAAAGAAACTACAGAGAGAAAGAGGCCGCGTCACACTCAAGAAAAATC
GAAGTTTCGGGAGAGAATGAAGGCAGCTGGGCGCCGGCTGCAGAGCTTCTGTGTGTCACTGGCCCAGAGC
TTCTACCAACCCTTGCAGCGTTTCTTCCATGACATTCTGCACACAAAGTACCGGGCGGCCACCGACGTCT
ACGCCCTCATGTTCCTGGCCGATATTGTCGACATCATCATCATCATCTTTGGTTTTTGGGCTTTTGGGAA
GCACTCTGCAGCCACAGACATTGCATCCTCGCTGTCAGATGACCAGGTGCCACAGGCCTTCCTGTTCATG
CTGCTGGTCCAGTTTGGCACCATGGTCATCGACCGTGCCCTCTACCTGCGCAAGACTGTCCTGGGAAAGC
TGGCCTTTCAGGTGGTCCTGGTGGTGGCGATTCACATCTGGATGTTCTTTATCTTACCGGCTGTCACTGA
GAGGATGTTCAGCCAGAATGCGGTGGCACAGCTGTGGTACTTCGTCAAGTGCATTTACTTTGCCCTGTCC
GCCTACCAGATCCGCTGTGGCTACCCCACCCGTATCTTGGGCAACTTCCTCACCAAGAAATACAACCATC
TAAACCTCTTCCTTTTCCAGGGGTTCCGTCTAGTGCCGTTCCTGGTGGAGCTGCGGGCCGTCATGGACTG
GGTGTGGACCGACACCACGCTGTCCCTGTCCAACTGGATGTGTGTGGAAGACATCTATGCCAACATCTTT
ATCATCAAGTGCAGCCGAGAGACAGAGAAGAAATACCCCCAGCCCAAGGGGCAGAAGAAGAAGAAAATTG
TCAAGTATGGTATGGGAGGCCTCATTATCCTCTTCCTCATCGCCATCATCTGGTTCCCTCTGCTCTTCAT
GTCACTGATCCGCTCTGTGGTCGGGGTCGTCAACCAGCCCATTGATGTCACTGTCACCCTCAAGCTAGGC
GGCTATGAGCCACTGTTCACCATGAGCGCCCAGCAGCCATCCATTGTGCCATTCACACCCCAGGCCTACG
AGGAGCTGTCCCAGCAGTTTGACCCCTATCCACTAGCCATGCAGTTCATTAGCCAGTACAGTCCTGAGGA
CATCGTCACTGCACAGATCGAGGGCAGCTCGGGGGCGCTGTGGCGCATCAGCCCACCCAGCCGAGCCCAG
ATGAAGCAGGAGCTGTACAACGGCACAGCCGACATTACACTGCGCTTTACCTGGAATTTCCAAAGGGACC
TGGCCAAGGGTGGCACTGTGGAGTATACTAATGAGAAGCACACCTTGGAGCTGGCCCCCAACAGTACGGC
ACGAAGGCAGCTGGCCCAACTGCTCGAGGGCAGACCTGACCAGTCAGTGGTCATTCCCCATCTCTTCCCC
AAGTACATTCGTGCTCCCAATGGGCCTGAAGCCAACCCTGTGAAGCAGCTGCAGCCAGATGAGGAAGAGG
ACTACCTTGGTGTGCGCATCCAGCTGCGGAGGGAGCAAGTGGGCACAGGGGCCTCTGGGGAGCAAGCGGG
CACCAAGGCCTCCGACTTCCTCGAGTGGTGGGTCATCGAGCTGCAGGACTGCAAGGCTGACTGCAACCTG
CTGCCCATGGTCATCTTCAGTGACAAGGTCAGCCCACCTAGCCTGGGCTTCCTGGCCGGCTACGGGATTG
TGGGGCTGTATGTCTCCATCGTGCTGGTGGTTGGCAAGTTTGTGCGGGGCTTCTTCAGCGAGATCTCTCA
CTCCATCATGTTCGAGGAACTGCCGTGTGTGGACCGCATCCTCAAGCTGTGCCAGGACATCTTCTTGGTG
CGCGAGACCCGGGAGCTGGAGCTGGAGGAGGAGCTATACGCCAAGCTCATCTTCCTGTACCGATCTCCAG
AGACCATGATTAAGTGGACACGTGAGAGGGAGTAAGAATTCAGATCCGCCCCTCTCCCTCCCCCCCCCCT
AACGTTACTGGCCGAAGCCGCTTGGAATAAGGCCGGTGTGCGTTTGTCTATATGTTATTTTCCACCATAT
TGCCGTCTTTTGGCAATGTGAGGGCCCGGAAACCTGGCCCTGTCTTCTTGACGAGCATTCCTAGGGGTCT
TTCCCCTCTCGCCAAAGGAATGCAAGGTCTGTTGAATGTCGTGAAGGAAGCAGTTCCTCTGGTAGCTTCT
TGAAGACAAACAACGTCTGTAGCGACCCTTTGCAGGCAGCGGAACCCCCCACCTGGCGACAGGTGCCTCT
GCGGCCAAAAGCCACGTGTATAAGATACACCTGCAAAGGCGGCACAACCCCAGTGCCACGTTGTGAGTTG
GATAGTTGTGGAAAGAGTCAAATGGCTCTCCTCAAGCGTATTCAACAAGGGGCTGAAGGATGCCCAGAAG
GTACCCCATTGTATGGGATCTGATCTGGGGCCTCGGTACACATGCTTTACATGTGTTTAGTCGAGGTTAA
AAAAACGTCTAGGCCCCCCGAACCACGGGGACGTGGTTTTCCTTTGAAAAACACGATGATAATATGGCCA
CAACCATGGTGAGCAAGGGCGAGGAGGATAACATGGCCATCATCAAGGAGTTCATGCGCTTCAAGGTGCA
CATGGAGGGCTCCGTGAACGGCCACGAGTTCGAGATCGAGGGCGAGGGCGAGGGCCGCCCCTACGAGGGC
ACCCAGACCGCCAAGCTGAAGGTGACCAAGGGTGGCCCCCTGCCCTTCGCCTGGGACATCCTGTCCCCTC
AGTTCATGTACGGCTCCAAGGCCTACGTGAAGCACCCCGCCGACATCCCCGACTACTTGAAGCTGTCCTT
CCCCGAGGGCTTCAAGTGGGAGCGCGTGATGAACTTCGAGGACGGCGGCGTGGTGACCGTGACCCAGGAC
TCCTCCCTGCAGGACGGCGAGTTCATCTACAAGGTGAAGCTGCGCGGCACCAACTTCCCCTCCGACGGCC
CCGTAATGCAGAAGAAGACCATGGGCTGGGAGGCCTCCTCCGAGCGGATGTACCCCGAGGACGGCGCCCT
GAAGGGCGAGATCAAGCAGAGGCTGAAGCTGAAGGACGGCGGCCACTACGACGCTGAGGTCAAGACCACC
TACAAGGCCAAGAAGCCCGTGCAGCTGCCCGGCGCCTACAACGTCAACATCAAGTTGGACATCACCTCCC
ACAACGAGGACTACACCATCGTGGAACAGTACGAACGCGCCGAGGGCCGCCACTCCACCGGCGGCATGGA
CGAGCTGTACAAGTAAACCGGTGCTCGAGGTACCGATGAATAGCTAAGGTCGAGGCCGCAGGTAAGTATC
AAGGTTACAAGACAGGTTTAAGGAGACCAATAGAAACTGGGCTTGTCGAGACAGAGAAGACTCTTGCGTT
TCTGATAGGCACCTATTGGTCTTACTGACATCCACTTTGCCTTTCTCTCCACAGGTGTCGACAATCAACC
TCTGGATTACAAAATTTGTGAAAGATTGACTGGTATTCTTAACTATGTTGCTCCTTTTACGCTATGTGGA
TACGCTGCTTTAATGCCTTTGTATCATGCTATTGCTTCCCGTATGGCTTTCATTTTCTCCTCCTTGTATA
AATCCTGGTTGCTGTCTCTTTATGAGGAGTTGTGGCCCGTTGTCAGGCAACGTGGCGTGGTGTGCACTGT
GTTTGCTGACGCAACCCCCACTGGTTGGGGCATTGCCACCACCTGTCAGCTCCTTTCCGGGACTTTCGCT
TTCCCCCTCCCTATTGCCACGGCGGAACTCATCGCCGCCTGCCTTGCCCGCTGCTGGACAGGGGCTCGGC
TGTTGGGCACTGACAATTCCGTGGTGTTGTCGGGGAAGCTGACGTCCTTTCCATGGCTGCTCGCCTGTGT
TGCCACCTGGATTCTGCGCGGGACGTCCTTCTGCTACGTCCCTTCGGCCCTCAATCCAGCGGACCTTCCT
TCCCGCGGCCTGCTGCCGGCTCTGCGGCCTCTTCCGCGTCTTCGCCTTCGCCCTCAGACGAGTCGGATCT
CCCTTTGGGCCGCCTCCCCGCCTGGAATTCGAGCTCGGTACGATCAGCCTCGACTGTGCCTTCTAGTTGC
CAGCCATCTGTTGTTTGCCCCTCCCCCGTGCCTTCCTTGACCCTGGAAGGTGCCACTCCCACTGTCCTTT
CCTAATAAAATGAGGAAATTGCATCGCATTGTCTGAGTAGGTGTCATTCTATTCTGGGGGGTGGGGTGGG
GCAGGACAGCAAGGGGGAGGATTGGGAAGACAATAGCCCAGCTTTTGTTCCCTTTAGTGAGGGTTAATTG
CGCGCTTGGCGTAATCATGGTCATAGCTGTTTCCTGTGTGAAATTGTTATCCGCTAATTCACTCCTCAGG
TGCAGGCTGCCTATCAGAAGGTGGTGGCTGGTGTGGCCAATGCCCTGGCTCACAAATACCACTGAGATCT
TTTTCCCTCTGCCAAAAATTATGGGGACATCATGAAGCCCCTTGAGCATCTGACTTCTGGCTAATAAAGG
AAATTTATTTTCATTGCAATAGTGTGTTGGAATTTTTTGTGTCTCTCACTCGGAAGGACATATGGGAGGG
CAAATCATTTAAAACATCAGAATGAGTATTTGGTTTAGAGTTTGGCAACATATGCCCATATGCTGGCTGC
CATGAACAAAGGTTGGCTATAAAGAGGTCATCAGTATATGAAACAGCCCCCTGCTGTCCATTCCTTATTC
CATAGAAAAGCCTTGACTTGAGGTTAGATTTTTTTTATATTTTGTTTTGTGTTATTTTTTTCTTTAACAT
CCCTAAAATTTTCCTTACATGTTTTACTAGCCAGATTTTTCCTCCTCTCCTGACTACTCCCAGTCATAGC
TGTCCCTCTTCTCTTATGGAGATCGGCCGGCCGCCGGCGTCGACGCGCGCGGCCGCGGCGCGCCGTTGCT
GGCGTTTTTCCATAGGCTCCGCCCCCCTGACGAGCATCACAAAAATCGACGCTCAAGTCAGAGGTGGCGA
AACCCGACAGGACTATAAAGATACCAGGCGTTTCCCCCTGGAAGCTCCCTCGTGCGCTCTCCTGTTCCGA
CCCTGCCGCTTACCGGATACCTGTCCGCCTTTCTCCCTTCGGGAAGCGTGGCGCTTTCTCATAGCTCACG
CTGTAGGTATCTCAGTTCGGTGTAGGTCGTTCGCTCCAAGCTGGGCTGTGTGCACGAACCCCCCGTTCAG
CCCGACCGCTGCGCCTTATCCGGTAACTATCGTCTTGAGTCCAACCCGGTAAGACACGACTTATCGCCAC
TGGCAGCAGCCACTGGTAACAGGATTAGCAGAGCGAGGTATGTAGGCGGTGCTACAGAGTTCTTGAAGTG
GTGGCCTAACTACGGCTACACTAGAAGAACAGTATTTGGTATCTGCGCTCTGCTGAAGCCAGTTACCTTC
GGAAAAAGAGTTGGTAGCTCTTGATCCGGCAAACAAACCACCGCTGGTAGCGGTGGTTTTTTTGTTTGCA
AGCAGCAGATTACGCGCAGAAAAAAAGGATCTCAAGAAGATCCTTTGATCTTTTCTACGGGGTCTGACGC
TCAGTGGAACGAAAACTCACGTTAAGGGATTTTGGTCATGAGATTATCAAAAAGGATCTTCACCTAGATC
CTTTTAAATTAAAAATGAAGTTTTAAATCAATCTAAAGTATATATGAGTAAACTTGGTCTGACAGTTACC
AATGCTTAATCAGTGAGGCACCTATCTCAGCGATCTGTCTATTTCGTTCATCCATAGTTGCCTGACTCCC
CGTCGTGTAGATAACTACGATACGGGAGGGCTTACCATCTGGCCCCAGTGCTGCAATGATACCGCGAGAC
CCACGCTCACCGGCTCCAGATTTATCAGCAATAAACCAGCCAGCCGGAAGGGCCGAGCGCAGAAGTGGTC
CTGCAACTTTATCCGCCTCCATCCAGTCTATTAATTGTTGCCGGGAAGCTAGAGTAAGTAGTTCGCCAGT
TAATAGTTTGCGCAACGTTGTTGCCATTGCTACAGGCATCGTGGTGTCACGCTCGTCGTTTGGTATGGCT
TCATTCAGCTCCGGTTCCCAACGATCAAGGCGAGTTACATGATCCCCCATGTTGTGCAAAAAAGCGGTTA
GCTCCTTCGGTCCTCCGATCGTTGTCAGAAGTAAGTTGGCCGCAGTGTTATCACTCATGGTTATGGCAGC
ACTGCATAATTCTCTTACTGTCATGCCATCCGTAAGATGCTTTTCTGTGACTGGTGAGTACTCAACCAAG
TCATTCTGAGAATAGTGTATGCGGCGACCGAGTTGCTCTTGCCCGGCGTCAATACGGGATAATACCGCGC
CACATAGCAGAACTTTAAAAGTGCTCATCATTGGAAAACGTTCTTCGGGGCGAAAACTCTCAAGGATCTT
ACCGCTGTTGAGATCCAGTTCGATGTAACCCACTCGTGCACCCAACTGATCTTCAGCATCTTTTACTTTC
ACCAGCGTTTCTGGGTGAGCAAAAACAGGAAGGCAAAATGCCGCAAAAAAGGGAATAAGGGCGACACGGA
AATGTTGAATACTCATACTCTTCCTTTTTCAATATTATTGAAGCATTTATCAGGGTTATTGTCTCATGAG
CGGATACATATTTGAATGTATTTAGAAAAATAAACAAATAGGGGTTCCGCGCACATTTCCCCGAAAAGTG
CCACCTGACGTCTAAGAAACCATTATTATCATGACATTAACCTATAAAAATAGGCGTATCACGAGGCCCT
TTCGTCTACGCGCGCGCCGGCGGCGCGCCGTCGACGGCCGGCCGCGGCCGC
